>Addgene plasmid #159508 | pAV-U6+27-Linear-3_PolyU(4)_HairpinDistance(0)nts_Tornado-Corn | addgene full sequence | sequence record 311756 | Addgene NGS Result
AGCGAGCGAGCGCGCAGAGAGGGACAGATCTGCAGATCTGCTGGCGTAATAGCGAAGAGGCCCGCACCGA
TCGCCCTTCCCAACAGTTGCGCAGCCTGAATGGCGAATGGAAATTGTAAGCGTTAATATTTTGTTAAAAT
TCGCGTTAAATTTTTGTTAAATCAGCTCATTTTTTAACCAATAGGCCGAAATCGGCAAAATCCCTTATAA
ATCAAAAGAATAGACCGAGATAGGGT
[37 nt withheld, positions 237-273]
AAAGAACGTGGACTCCAACGTCAAAGG
[49 nt withheld, positions 301-349]
T
[91 nt withheld, positions 351-441]
G
[124 nt withheld, positions 443-566]
CAGGTGGCACTTTTCGGGGAAATGTGCGCGGAACCCCTATTTGTTTATTTTTCTAAATACATTCAAATAT
GTATCCGCTCATGAGACAATAACCCTGATAAATGCTTCAATAATATTGAAAAAGGAAGAGTATGAGTATT
CAACATTTCCGTGTCGCCCTTATTCCCTTTTTTGCGGCATTTTGCCTTCCTGTTTTTGCTCACCCAGAAA
CGCTGGTGAAAGTAAAAGATGCTGAAGATCAGTTGGGTGCACGAGTGGGTTACATCGAACTGGATCTCAA
CAGCGGTAAGATCCTTGAGAGTTTTCGCCCCGAAGAACGTTTTCCAATGATGAGCACTTTTAAAGTTCTG
CTATGTGGCGCGGTATTATCCCGTATTGACGCCGGGCAAGAGCAACTCGGTCGCCGCATACACTATTCTC
AGAATGACTTGGTTGAGTACTCACCAGTCACAGAAAAGCATCTTACGGATGGCATGACAGTAAGAGAATT
ATGCAGTGCTGCCATAACCATGAGTGATAACACTGCGGCCAACTTACTTCTGACAACGATCGGAGGACCG
AAGGAGCTAACCGCTTTTTTGCACAACATGGGGGATCATGTAACTCGCCTTGATCGTTGGGAACCGGAGC
TGAATGAAGCCATACCAAACGACGAGCGTGACACCACGATGCCTGTAGCAATGGCAACAACGTTGCGCAA
ACTATTAACTGGCGAACTACTTACTCTAGCTTCCCGGCAACAATTAATAGACTGGATGGAGGCGGATAAA
GTTGCAGGACCACTTCTGCGCTCGGCCCTTCCGGCTGGCTGGTTTATTGCTGATAAATCTGGAGCCGGTG
AGCGTGGGTCTCGCGGTATCATTGCAGCACTGGGGCCAGATGGTAAGCCCTCCCGTATCGTAGTTATCTA
CACGACGGGGAGTCAGGCAACTATGGATGAACGAAATAGACAGATCGCTGAGATAGGTGCCTCACTGATT
AAGCATTGGTAACTGTCAGACCAAGTTTACTCATATATACTTTAGATTGATTTAAAACTTCATTTTTAAT
TTAAAAGGATCTAGGTGAAGATCCTTTTTGATAATCTCATGACCAAAATCCCTTAACGTGAGTTTTCGTT
CCACTGAGCGTCAGACCCCGTAGAAAAGATCAAAGGATCTTCTTGAGATCCTTTTTTTCTGCGCGTAATC
TGCTGCTTGCAAACAAAAAAACCACCGCTACCAGCGGTGGTTTGTTTGCCGGATCAAGAGCTACCAACTC
TTTTTCCGAAGGTAACTGGCTTCAGCAGAGCGCAGATACCAAATACTGTTCTTCTAGTGTAGCCGTAGTT
AGGCCACCACTTCAAGAACTCTGTAGCACCGCCTACATACCTCGCTCTGCTAATCCTGTTACCAGTGGCT
GCTGCCAGTGGCGATAAGTCGTGTCTTACCGGGTTGGACTCAAGACGATAGTTACCGGATAAGGCGCAGC
GGTCGGGCTGAACGGGGGGTTCGTGCACACAGCCCAGCTTGGAGCGAACGACCTACACCGAACTGAGATA
CCTACAGCGTGAGCTATGAGAAAGCGCCACGCTTCCCGAAGGGAGAAAGGCGGACAGGTATCCGGTAAGC
GGCAGGGTCGGAACAGGAGAGCGCACGAGGGAGCTTCCAGGGGGAAACGCCTGGTATCTTTATAGTCCTG
TCGGGTTTCGCCACCTCTGACTTGAGCGTCGATTTTTGTGATGCTCGTCAGGGGGGCGGAGCCTATGGAA
AAACGCCAGCAACGCGGCCTTTTTACGGTTCCTGGCCTTTTGCTGGCCTTTTGCTCACATGTTCTTTCCT
GCGTTATCCCCTGATTCTGTGGATAACCGTATTACCGCCTTTGAGTGAGCTGATACCGCTCGCCGCAGCC
GAACGACCGAGCGCAGCGAGTCAGTGAGCGAGCGCGCAGAGAGGGAGTGGCCAACTCCATCACTAGGGGT
TCCTGGAGGGGTGGAGTCGTGACGTGAATTACGTCATAGGGTTAGGGAGGTCCTGGATCGATCCAGACAT
GATAAGATACATTGATGAGTTTGGACAAACCACAACTAGAATGCAGTGAAAAAAATGCTTTATTTGTGAA
ATTTGTGATGCTATTGCTTTATTTGTAACCATTATAAGCTGCAATAAACAAGTTAACAACAACAATTGCA
TTCATTTTATGTTTCAGGTTCAGGGGGAGGTGTGGGAGGTTTTTTAAAGCAAGTAAAACCTCTACAAATG
TGGTATGGCTGATTATGATCTCTAGTCAAGGCACTATACATCAAATATTCCTTATTAACCCCTTTACAAA
TTAAAAAGCTAAAGGTACACAATTTTTGAGCATAGTTATTAATAGCAGACACTCTATGCCTGTGTGGAGT
AAGAAAAAACAGTATGTTATGATTATAACTGTTATGCCTACTTATAAAGGTTACAGAATATTTTTCCATA
ATTTTCTTGTATAGCAGTGCAGCTTTTTCCTTTGTGGTGTAAATAGCAAAGCAAGCAAGAGTTCTATTAC
TAAACACAGCATGACTCAAAAAACTTAGCAATTCTGAAGGAAAGTCCTTGGGGTCTTCTACCTTTCTCTT
CTTTTTTGGAGGAGTAGAATGTTGAGAGTCAGCAGTAGCCTCATCATCACTAGATGGCATTTCTTCTGAG
CAAAACAGGTTTTCCTCATTAAAGGCATTCCACCACTGCTCCCATTCATCAGTTCCATAGGTTGGAATCT
AAAATACACAAACAATTAGAATCAGTAGTTTAACACATTATACACTTAAAAATTTTATATTTACCTTAGA
GCTTTAAATCTCTGTAGGTAGTTTGTCCAATTATGTCACACCACAGAAGTAAGGTTCCTTCACAAAGATC
CGGACCAAAGCGGCCATCGTGCCTCCCCACTCCTGCAGTTCGGGGGCATGGATGCGCGGATAGCCGCTGC
TGGTTTCCTGGATGCCGACGGATTTGCACTGCCGGTAGAACTCCGCGAGGTCGTCCAGCCTCAGGCAGCA
GCTGAACCAACTCGCGAGGGGATCGAGCCCGGGGTGGGCGAAGAACTCCAGCATGAGATCCCCGCGCTGG
AGGATCATCCAGCCGGCGTCCCGGAAAACGATTCCGAAGCCCAACCTTTCATAGAAGGCGGCGGTGGAAT
CGAAATCTCGTGATGGCAGGTTGGGCGTCGCTTGGTCGGTCATTTCGAACCCCAGAGTCCCGCTCAGAAG
AACTCGTCAAGAAGGCGATAGAAGGCGATGCGCTGCGAATCGGGAGCGGCGATACCGTAAAGCACGAGGA
AGCGGTCAGCCCATTCGCCGCCAAGCTCTTCAGCAATATCACGGGTAGCCAACGCTATGTCCTGATAGCG
GTCCGCCACACCCAGCCGGCCACAGTCGATGAATCCAGAAAAGCGGCCATTTTCCACCATGATATTCGGC
AAGCAGGCATCGCCATGGGTCACGACGAGATCCTCGCCGTCGGGCATGCGCGCCTTGAGCCTGGCGAACA
GTTCGGCTGGCGCGAGCCCCTGATGCTCTTCGTCCAGATCATCCTGATCGACAAGACCGGCTTCCATCCG
AGTACGTGCTCGCTCGATGCGATGTTTCGCTTGGTGGTCGAATGGGCAGGTAGCCGGATCAAGCGTATGC
AGCCGCCGCATTGCATCAGCCATGATGGATACTTTCTCGGCAGGAGCAAGGTGAGATGACAGGAGATCCT
GCCCCGGCACTTCGCCCAATAGCAGCCAGTCCCTTCCCGCTTCAGTGACAACGTCGAGCACAGCTGCGCA
AGGAACGCCCGTCGTGGCCAGCCACGATAGCCGCGCTGCCTCGTCCTGCAGTTCATTCAGGGCACCGGAC
AGGTCGGTCTTGACAAAAAGAACCGGGCGCCCCTGCGCTGACAGCCGGAACACGGCGGCATCAGAGCAGC
CGATTGTCTGTTGTGCCCAGTCATAGCCGAATAGCCTCTCCACCCAAGCGGCCGGAGAACCTGCGTGCAA
TCCATCTTGTTCAATCATGCGAAACGATCCTCATCCTGTCTCTTGATCAGATCTTGATCCCCTGCGCCAT
CAGATCCTTGGCGGCAAGAAAGCCATCCAGTTTACTTTGCAGGGCTTCCCAACCTTACCAGAGGGCGCCC
CAGCTGGCAATTCCGGTTCGCTTGCTGTCCATAAAACCGCCCAGTCTAGCTATCGCCATGTAAGCCCACT
GCAAGCTACCTGCTTTCTCTTTGCGCTTGCGTTTTCCCTTGTCCAGATAGCCCAGTAGCTGACATTCATC
CGGGGTCAGCACCGTTTCTGCGGACTGGCTTTCTACGTGTTCCGCTTCCTTTAGCAGCCCTTGCGCCCTG
AGTGCTTGCGGCAGCGTGAAGCTTTTTGCAAAAGCCTAGGCCTCCAAAAAAGCCTCCTCACTACTTCTGG
AATAGCTCAGAGGCCGAGGCGGCCTCGGCCTCTGCATAAATAAAAAAAATTAGTCAGCCATGGGGCGGAG
AATGGGCGGAACTGGGCGGAGTTAGGGGCGGGATGGGCGGAGTTAGGGGCGGGACTATGGTTGCTGACTA
ATTGAGATGCATGCTTTGCATACTTCTGCCTGCTGGGGAGCCTGGGGACTTTCCACACCTGGTTGCTGAC
TAATTGAGATGCATGCTTTGCATACTTCTGCCTGCTGGGGAGCCTGGGGACTTTCCACACCCTAACTGAC
ACACATTCCACAGCCGGATCCAAGGTCGGGCAGGAAGAGGGCCTATTTCCCATGATTCCTTCATATTTGC
ATATACGATACAAGGCTGTTAGAGAGATAATTAGAATTAATTTGACTGTAAACACAAAGATATTAGTACA
AAATACGTGACGTAGAAAGTAATAATTTCTTGGGTAGTTTGCAGTTTTAAAATTATGTTTTAAAATGGAC
TATCATATGCTTACCGTAACTTGAAAGTATTTCGATTTCTTGGCTTTATATATCTTGTGGAAAGGACGAA
ACACCGTGCTCGCTTCGGCAGCACATATACTAGCAGCCAACTCCAAGGTTGCGGCTTTCTGCTGCAATCT
TTTCGACGGCCATCAGTCGCCGGTCCCAAGCCCGGATAAAATGGGAGGGGGCGGGAAACCGCCTAACCAT
GCCGACTGATGGCAGGCCCGGATAGCTCAGTCGGTAGAGCAGCGGCCGCGCGATTCGAGGAAGGAGGTCT
GAGGAGGTCACTGAATCGCGCGGCCGCGGGTCCAGGGTTCAAGTCCCTGTTCGGGCCTGCCATCAGTCGG
CGTGGACTGTAGAACACTGCCAATGCCGGTCCCAAGCCCGGATAAAAGTGGAGGGTACAGTCCACGCTCT
AGAGCGGACTTCGGTCCGCTTTTTACTAGGACCTGCAGGCATGCAAGCTTGACGTCGGTTACCGATATCC
ATATGGCGGCCGCATCGATCTCGAGCCGCGGACTAGTAACTTGTTTATTGCAGCTTATAATGGTTACAAA
TAAAGCAATAGCATCACAAATTTCACAAATAAAGCATTTTTTTCACTGCATTCTAGTTGTGGTTTGTCCA
AACTCATCAATGTATCTTATCATGTCTTACGTAGATAAGTAGCATGGCGGGTTAATCATTAACTACAAGG
AACCCCTAGTGATGGAGTTGGCCACTCCCTCTCTGCGCGCTCGCTCGCTCACTGAGGCCGGGCGACCAAA
GGTCGCCCGACGCCCGGGCTTTGCCCGGGCGGCCTCAGTG
Features (pLannotate 1.2.2; 21 found; start..end, strand, type, name):
     40..107     +  CDS            lacZα (fragment): LacZα fragment of β-galactosidase; lacZ fragment
    138..566     -  rep_origin     f1 ori (sequence partly withheld): f1 bacteriophage origin of replication; arrow indicates direction of (+) strand synthesis
    593..697     +  promoter       AmpR promoter: bla
    698..1558    +  CDS            AmpR: β-lactamase; bla; confers resistance to ampicillin, carbenicillin, and related antibiotics
   1729..2317    +  rep_origin     ori: high-copy-number ColE1/pMB1/pBR322/pUC origin of replication
   2482..2530    -  repeat_region  AAV2 ITR (fragment): inverted terminal repeat of adeno-associated virus serotype 2 inverted
   2586..2720    -  polyA_signal   SV40 poly(A) signal: SV40 polyadenylation signal
   2743..2826    -  CDS            large T antigen (fragment): large T antigen from SV40 (simian virus 40)
   3145..3165    -  CDS            SV40 NLS: nuclear localization signal of SV40 (simian virus 40) large T antigen
   3295..3360    -  intron         small t intron: SV40 (simian virus 40) small t antigen intron
   3362..3436    -  CDS            small t antigen (fragment): SV40 (simian virus 40) small t antigen
   3439..3759    -  CDS            ble (fragment): BLE_KLEPN - Experimental evidence at protein level: Swiss-Prot protein existence level 1. Binding protein with a strong affinity to the bleomycin family of antibiotics. Binds to CL990; an antimitotic-antibiotic compound. From Klebsiella pneumoniae.
   3783..4574    -  CDS            neo: KKA2_KLEPN - Also known as kan, nptII. Experimental evidence at protein level: Swiss-Prot protein existence level 1. Resistance to kanamycin, neomycin, paromomycin, ribostamycin, butirosin and gentamicin B. From Klebsiella pneumoniae.
   4606..4929    -  CDS            tnpA (fragment): TN5P_ECOLX - Also known as tnp. Experimental evidence at protein level: Swiss-Prot protein existence level 1. Mediates transposition of transposon Tn5 by a 'cut and paste' mechanism. First, the monomeric transposase binds the 19 bp inverted DNA repeats flanking the transposon. Then, dimerization of the DNA- bound transposase creates a synaptic DNA complex. After nicking of the first DNA strand, excision of the transposon proceeds through a series of intermediates. The transposase then mediates the insertion of the transposon at a new site by strand transfer. The activity of the wild- type tran
   4931..5260    -  promoter       SV40 promoter: SV40 enhancer and early promoter
   5293..5533    +  promoter       U6 promoter: RNA polymerase III promoter for human U6 snRNA
   5618..5684    +  ncRNA          twister-P3 (fragment): Accession: RF03154 - type-P3 twister ribozyme
   5691..5802    +  ncRNA          tRNA: Accession: RF00005 - tRNA
   5916..5936    +  misc_feature   MCS (fragment): pUC18/19 multiple cloning site
   5994..6115    +  polyA_signal   SV40 poly(A) signal: SV40 polyadenylation signal
   6164..17      +  repeat_region  AAV2 ITR (fragment) (across the origin): inverted terminal repeat of adeno-associated virus serotype 2 inverted
