[The description below was written by a language model from this plasmid's Addgene catalogue record and pLannotate feature annotations shown in this document.]
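Description:
pAV-U6+27-Linear-3_PolyU(4)_HairpinDistance(0)nts_Tornado-Corn is a 6,276 nt mammalian expression plasmid on the pAV backbone, built by Gibson cloning as one member of a test series for RNA polymerase III termination in human cells. It is propagated in E. coli through a high-copy ColE1/pUC-type origin and selected with ampicillin via the bla gene. An f1 origin and a lacZα remnant are also present. Partial AAV2 inverted terminal repeats flank the mammalian portion, a legacy of the AAV-derived backbone. Because both are annotated only as fragments, the record does not establish that the plasmid is packaging-competent.

The payload is driven by the human U6 promoter in its "U6+27" form, which by general convention retains the first 27 nucleotides of U6 snRNA. Downstream sits a synthetic termination module, not separately annotated in the feature table, consisting of a tract of four uracils with a hairpin placed immediately upstream (zero nucleotide spacing). This is followed by a Tornado-Corn reporter. The annotation detects a twister-type ribozyme fragment and a tRNA-like element, consistent with the Tornado design, in which ribozyme cleavage and ligation circularize an RNA carrying a scaffolded fluorogenic aptamer, here Corn. Polymerase that reads through the test module transcribes the reporter, so Corn fluorescence presumably reports read-through and loss of signal indicates termination.

A separate, oppositely oriented cassette places the Tn5 neomycin phosphotransferase gene, with adjoining Tn5 ble and transposase fragments, under the SV40 enhancer/early promoter. It ends in the SV40 small t intron and polyadenylation signal, which could allow G418 selection in mammalian cells.
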