Addgene plasmid #159508: pAV-U6+27-Linear-3_PolyU(4)_HairpinDistance(0)nts_Tornado-Corn
Purpose: Tests for the impacts 4 uracils in a poly-uracil tract in conjunctiuon with an immediately upstream hairpin have on human polymerase III transcription elongation from a U6 promoter.
Depositing lab: Julius Lucks. Depositing organization: Northwestern University. Publication: RNA Sequence and Structure Determinants of Pol III Transcriptional Termination in Human Cells. Verosloff MS, Corcoran WK, Dolberg TB, Bushhouse DZ, Leonard JN, Lucks JB. J Mol Biol. 2021 Jun 25;433(13):166978. doi: 10.1016/j.jmb.2021.166978. Epub 2021 Apr 1. PubMed 33811918.
Backbone
  Vector backbone: pAV
  Vector type: Mammalian Expression
Growth in bacteria
  Bacterial resistance: Ampicillin, 100 μg/mL
  Growth temperature: 37°C
  Growth strain: DH5alpha
  Copy number: Unknown
Gene/Insert
  Gene/Insert name: Termination Module:Linear-3_PolyU(4)_HairpinDistance(0)nts
  Species: Synthetic
  Promoter: U6-27
  Cloning method: Gibson Cloning
  Sequencing primers: 5′ F_U6. MV.o87:GAAAGTAATAATTTCTTGGGTAGTTTG; 3′ MV.O12:gcaataaacaagttactagtcc
Terms and licenses: Academic/Nonprofit Terms; Industry Terms: Not Available to Industry
How to cite: pAV-U6+27-Linear-3_PolyU(4)_HairpinDistance(0)nts_Tornado-Corn was a gift from Julius Lucks (Addgene plasmid # 159508 ; http://n2t.net/addgene:159508 ; RRID:Addgene_159508)
