>Addgene plasmid #159508 | pAV-U6+27-Linear-3_PolyU(4)_HairpinDistance(0)nts_Tornado-Corn | depositor partial sequence | sequence record 308354 | 27-Termination_Module
GTGCTCGCTTCGGCAGCACATATACTAGCAGCCAACTCCAAGGTTGCGGCTTTCTGCTGCAATCTTTT
