>Addgene plasmid #159508 | pAV-U6+27-Linear-3_PolyU(4)_HairpinDistance(0)nts_Tornado-Corn | depositor partial sequence | sequence record 308355 | Tornado-Corn
GGCCATCAGTCGCCGGTCCCAAGCCCGGATAAAATGGGAGGGGGCGGGAAACCGCCTAACCATGCCGACT
GATGGCAGGCCCGGATAGCTCAGTCGGTAGAGCAGCGGCCGCGCGATTCGAGGAAGGAGGTCTGAGGAGG
TCACTGAATCGCGCGGCCGCGGGTCCAGGGTTCAAGTCCCTGTTCGGGCCTGCCATCAGTCGGCGTGGAC
TGTAGAACACTGCCAATGCCGGTCCCAAGCCCGGATAAAAGTGGAGGGTACAGTCCACGCTCTAGAGCGG
ACTTCGGTCCGCTTTT
